>Addgene plasmid #157784 | FMR1-E17C-3xFLAG | addgene full sequence | sequence record 319466 | Addgene NGS Result
ACCTACACCGAACTGAGATACCTACAGCGTGAGCTATGAGAAAGCGCCACGCTTCCCGAAGGGAGAAAGG
CGGACAGGTATCCGGTAAGCGGCAGGGTCGGAACAGGAGAGCGCACGAGGGAGCTTCCAGGGGGAAACGC
CTGGTATCTTTATAGTCCTGTCGGGTTTCGCCACCTCTGACTTGAGCGTCGATTTTTGTGATGCTCGTCA
GGGGGGCGGAGCCTATGGAAAAACGCCAGCAACGCGGCCTTTTTACGGTTCCTGGCCTTTTGCTGGCCTT
TTGCTCACATGTTCTTTCCTGCGTTATCCCCTGATTCTGTGGATAACCGTATTACCGCCTTTGAGTGAGC
TGATACCGCTCGCCGCAGCCGAACGACCGAGCGCAGCGAGTCAGTGAGCGAGGAAGCGGAAGAGCGCCCA
ATACGCAAACCGCCTCTCCCCGCGCGTTGGCCGATTCATTAATGCAGCTGGCACGACAGGTTTCCCGACT
GGAAAGCGGGCAGTGAGCGCAACGCAATTAATGTGAGTTAGCTCACTCATTAGGCACCCCAGGCTTTACA
CTTTATGCTTCCGGCTCGTATGTTGTGTGGAATTGTGAGCGGATAACAATTTCACACAGGAAACAGCTAT
GACCATGATTACGCCAAGCTTGGTACCGAGCTCGGATCCACATGCACATACCCACTACTTAAACATACTT
TGAAATTACAACCATTTGGGGATGTTTTTAGCATTTGTGCTTGAAGTAGATCAATATTTGTAGTTGTTTT
AGTTCCATTTGTCACTGTTAACTTTCATTTGTACCTCTGGAATTAGCAGTGCTGTATTCAGCATTGGCAC
TTAAAATATTTTATAGCTCTTAGAACACTATTTTTTAAATTACATTGATCTTTATACTCTCCTAGGATTC
CAGTCCTTCCACAAATTATTATATGCAGTTTTCTTTATACTGTTCCATTCTTCAGACAGAGTTCAGGTTG
TAGGATCATCTGAATTTTCTTAGTGAAATACAAGCCAGTAGAAACCAAAGCTCGTGTTTTTCTACTGTAT
GACTATGGGAGCTCTCAGTATAGAGAAACTTGATCATACCTGTGATAGATATAAAGATGTAAATTAAAGT
CTAGTTAGTGAGTTATTTGAGGGTAAAGCCAGAATAGGAAAACATTTTGTTTCTCTTTTCCTGGGCTTCA
CAATCTTTGGAGAATAACTAATTTTATTTTAACTCTAGTGTTAGAGGCATGTATGTCTTCTGGTAATCAG
TAATAGTAATTCATTTTACCTGTTTGTTTCTCACTGTTTTATTCTACTTAGAAGAAGACATGATAGGATT
GTGAGTTTTTCTCTAACTTTGGATGCAGTGAGATGACCAGTGTGTTCCAGTTAAAGAAGAAGAGTGTTTT
AAAATCATAAACCAAATAAAGAATCCTACCTTACATTAATTTCTTGCACTTCTTCTGTTCTCATCTCCAT
TTCTCTTTTTAACATGTGGAATTTACACTTCAGGTTTAAATTTCTTGTCAGGCCAATTACAGATTACAGT
AGGATATGGTCTGTGTATATAACAACTATAACTTGTTTTAGATCAGAGTTGACTGCAATAATGAAAGGAG
TGTCCACACTAAAACATTACAGAATACCTCCAGTGAAGGTAGTCGGCTGCGCACGGGTAAAGATCGTAAC
CAGAAGAAAGAGAAGCCAGACAGCGTGGATGGTCAGCAACCACTCGTGAATGGAGTACCCGATTACAAAG
ACCATGACGGTGACTATAAAGATCATGACATCGATTACAAGGATGACGATGACAAGTAAACTGCATAATT
CTGAAGTTATATTTCCTATACCATTTCCGTAATTCTTATTCCATATTAGAAAACTTTGTTAGGCCAAAGA
CAAATAGTAGGCAAGATGGCACAGGGCATGAAATGAACACAAATTATGCTAAGAATTTTTTATTTTTTGG
TATTGGCCATAAGCAACAATTTTCAGATTTGCACAAAAAGATACCTTAAAATTTGAAACATTGCTTTTAA
AACTACTTAGCACTTCAGGGCAGATTTTAGTTTTATTTTCTAAAGTACTGAGCAGTGATATTCTTTGTTA
ATTTGGACCATTTTCCTGCATTGGGTGATCATTCACCAGTACATTCTCAGTTTTTCTTAATATATAGCAT
TTATGGTAATCATATTAGACTTCTGTTTTCAATCTCGTATAGAAGTCTTCATGAAATGCTATGTCATTTC
ATGTCCTGTGTCAGTTTATGTTTTGGTCCACTTTTCCAGTATTTTAGTGGACCCTGAAATGTGTGTGATG
TGACATTTGTCATTTTCATTAGCAAAAAAAGTTGTATGATCTGTGCCTTTTTTATATCTTGGCAGGTAGG
AATATTATATTTGGATGCAGAGTTCAGGGAAGATAAGTTGGAAACACTAAATGTTAAAGATGTAGCAAAC
CCTGTCAAACATTAGTACTTTATAGAAGAATGCATGCTTTCCATATTTTTTTCCTTACATAAACATCAGG
TTAGGCAGTATAAAGAATAGGACTTGTTTTTGTTTTTGTTTTGTTGCACTGAAGTTTGATAAATAGTGTT
ATTGAGAGAGATGTGTAATTTTTCTGTATAGACAGGAGAAGAAAGAACTATCTTCATCTGAGAGAGGCTA
AAATGTTTTCAGCTAGGAACAAATCTTCCTGGTCGAAAGTTAGTAGGATATGCCTGGCCGCTCGAGCATG
CATCTAGAGGGCCCAATTCGCCCTATAGTGAGTCGTATTACAATTCACTGGCCGTCGTTTTACAACGTCG
TGACTGGGAAAACCCTGGCGTTACCCAACTTAATCGCCTTGCAGCACATCCCCCTTTCGCCAGCTGGCGT
AATAGCGAAGAGGCCCGCACCGATCGCCCTTCCCAACAGTTGCGCAGCCTGAATGGCGAATGG
[124 nt withheld, positions 2934-3057]
C
[91 nt withheld, positions 3059-3149]
A
[49 nt withheld, positions 3151-3199]
CCTTTGACGTTGGAGTCCACGTTCTTT
[37 nt withheld, positions 3227-3263]
ACCCTATCTCGGTCTATTCTTTTGATTTATAAGGGATTTTGCCGATTTCGGCCTATTGGTTAAAAAATGA
GCTGATTTAACAAAAATTTAACGCGAATTTTAACAAAATTCAGGGCGCAAGGGCTGCTAAAGGAAGCGGA
ACACGTAGAAAGCCAGTCCGCAGAAACGGTGCTGACCCCGGATGAATGTCAGCTACTGGGCTATCTGGAC
AAGGGAAAACGCAAGCGCAAAGAGAAAGCAGGTAGCTTGCAGTGGGCTTACATGGCGATAGCTAGACTGG
GCGGTTTTATGGACAGCAAGCGAACCGGAATTGCCAGCTGGGGCGCCCTCTGGTAAGGTTGGGAAGCCCT
GCAAAGTAAACTGGATGGCTTTCTTGCCGCCAAGGATCTGATGGCGCAGGGGATCAAGATCTGATCAAGA
GACAGGATGAGGATCGTTTCGCATGATTGAACAAGATGGATTGCACGCAGGTTCTCCGGCCGCTTGGGTG
GAGAGGCTATTCGGCTATGACTGGGCACAACAGACAATCGGCTGCTCTGATGCCGCCGTGTTCCGGCTGT
CAGCGCAGGGGCGCCCGGTTCTTTTTGTCAAGACCGACCTGTCCGGTGCCCTGAATGAACTGCAGGACGA
GGCAGCGCGGCTATCGTGGCTGGCCACGACGGGCGTTCCTTGCGCAGCTGTGCTCGACGTTGTCACTGAA
GCGGGAAGGGACTGGCTGCTATTGGGCGAAGTGCCGGGGCAGGATCTCCTGTCATCCCACCTTGCTCCTG
CCGAGAAAGTATCCATCATGGCTGATGCAATGCGGCGGCTGCATACGCTTGATCCGGCTACCTGCCCATT
CGACCACCAAGCGAAACATCGCATCGAGCGAGCACGTACTCGGATGGAAGCCGGTCTTGTCGATCAGGAT
GATCTGGACGAAGAGCATCAGGGGCTCGCGCCAGCCGAACTGTTCGCCAGGCTCAAGGCGCGCATGCCCG
ACGGCGAGGATCTCGTCGTGACCCATGGCGATGCCTGCTTGCCGAATATCATGGTGGAAAATGGCCGCTT
TTCTGGATTCATCGACTGTGGCCGGCTGGGTGTGGCGGACCGCTATCAGGACATAGCGTTGGCTACCCGT
GATATTGCTGAAGAGCTTGGCGGCGAATGGGCTGACCGCTTCCTCGTGCTTTACGGTATCGCCGCTCCCG
ATTCGCAGCGCATCGCCTTCTATCGCCTTCTTGACGAGTTCTTCTGAATTGAAAAAGGAAGAGTATGAGT
ATTCAACATTTCCGTGTCGCCCTTATTCCCTTTTTTGCGGCATTTTGCCTTCCTGTTTTTGCTCACCCAG
AAACGCTGGTGAAAGTAAAAGATGCTGAAGATCAGTTGGGTGCACGAGTGGGTTACATCGAACTGGATCT
CAACAGCGGTAAGATCCTTGAGAGTTTTCGCCCCGAAGAACGTTTTCCAATGATGAGCACTTTTAAAGTT
CTGCTATGTGGCGCGGTATTATCCCGTATTGACGCCGGGCAAGAGCAACTCGGTCGCCGCATACACTATT
CTCAGAATGACTTGGTTGAGTACTCACCAGTCACAGAAAAGCATCTTACGGATGGCATGACAGTAAGAGA
ATTATGCAGTGCTGCCATAACCATGAGTGATAACACTGCGGCCAACTTACTTCTGACAACGATCGGAGGA
CCGAAGGAGCTAACCGCTTTTTTGCACAACATGGGGGATCATGTAACTCGCCTTGATCGTTGGGAACCGG
AGCTGAATGAAGCCATACCAAACGACGAGCGTGACACCACGATGCCTGTAGCAATGGCAACAACGTTGCG
CAAACTATTAACTGGCGAACTACTTACTCTAGCTTCCCGGCAACAATTAATAGACTGGATGGAGGCGGAT
AAAGTTGCAGGACCACTTCTGCGCTCGGCCCTTCCGGCTGGCTGGTTTATTGCTGATAAATCTGGAGCCG
GTGAGCGTGGGTCTCGCGGTATCATTGCAGCACTGGGGCCAGATGGTAAGCCCTCCCGTATCGTAGTTAT
CTACACGACGGGGAGTCAGGCAACTATGGATGAACGAAATAGACAGATCGCTGAGATAGGTGCCTCACTG
ATTAAGCATTGGTAACTGTCAGACCAAGTTTACTCATATATACTTTAGATTGATTTAAAACTTCATTTTT
AATTTAAAAGGATCTAGGTGAAGATCCTTTTTGATAATCTCATGACCAAAATCCCTTAACGTGAGTTTTC
GTTCCACTGAGCGTCAGACCCCGTAGAAAAGATCAAAGGATCTTCTTGAGATCCTTTTTTTCTGCGCGTA
ATCTGCTGCTTGCAAACAAAAAAACCACCGCTACCAGCGGTGGTTTGTTTGCCGGATCAAGAGCTACCAA
CTCTTTTTCCGAAGGTAACTGGCTTCAGCAGAGCGCAGATACCAAATACTGTTCTTCTAGTGTAGCCGTA
GTTAGGCCACCACTTCAAGAACTCTGTAGCACCGCCTACATACCTCGCTCTGCTAATCCTGTTACCAGTG
GCTGCTGCCAGTGGCGATAAGTCGTGTCTTACCGGGTTGGACTCAAGACGATAGTTACCGGATAAGGCGC
AGCGGTCGGGCTGAACGGGGGGTTCGTGCACACAGCCCAGCTTGGAGCGAACG
Features (pLannotate 1.2.2; 14 found; start..end, strand, type, name):
    414..506     +  CDS            lacI (fragment): lac repressor; lacI; The lac repressor binds to the lac operator to inhibit transcription in E. coli. This inhibition can be relieved by adding lactose or isopropyl-β-D-thiogalactopyranoside (IPTG).
    519..540     +  protein_bind   CAP binding site: CAP binding activates transcription in the presence of cAMP. E. coli catabolite activator protein
    555..585     +  promoter       lac promoter: promoter for the E. coli lac operon
    593..609     +  protein_bind   lac operator: The lac repressor binds to the lac operator to inhibit transcription in E. coli. This inhibition can be relieved by adding lactose or isopropyl-β-D-thiogalactopyranoside (IPTG). lac repressor encoded by lacI
   1582..1740    +  CDS            FMR1 (fragment): FMR1_HUMAN - Experimental evidence at protein level: Swiss-Prot protein existence level 1. (Microbial infection) Acts as a positive regulator of influenza A virus (IAV) replication. Required for the assembly and nuclear export of the viral ribonucleoprotein (vRNP) components. From Homo sapiens (Human).
   1744..1806    +  CDS            3xFLAG: three tandem FLAG® epitope tags, followed by an enterokinase cleavage site
   2752..2770    -  promoter       T7 promoter: promoter for bacteriophage T7 RNA polymerase
   2773..2930    +  CDS            lacZα (fragment): LacZα fragment of β-galactosidase; lacZ fragment
   2934..3362    +  rep_origin     f1 ori (sequence partly withheld): f1 bacteriophage origin of replication; arrow indicates direction of (+) strand synthesis
   3375..3674    +  CDS            tnpA (fragment): TN5P_ECOLX - Also known as tnp. Experimental evidence at protein level: Swiss-Prot protein existence level 1. Mediates transposition of transposon Tn5 by a 'cut and paste' mechanism. First, the monomeric transposase binds the 19 bp inverted DNA repeats flanking the transposon. Then, dimerization of the DNA- bound transposase creates a synaptic DNA complex. After nicking of the first DNA strand, excision of the transposon proceeds through a series of intermediates. The transposase then mediates the insertion of the transposon at a new site by strand transfer. The activity of the wild- type tran
   3706..4497    +  CDS            neo: KKA2_KLEPN - Also known as kan, nptII. Experimental evidence at protein level: Swiss-Prot protein existence level 1. Resistance to kanamycin, neomycin, paromomycin, ribostamycin, butirosin and gentamicin B. From Klebsiella pneumoniae.
   4501..4517    +  promoter       AmpR promoter (fragment): bla
   4518..5378    +  CDS            AmpR: β-lactamase; bla; confers resistance to ampicillin, carbenicillin, and related antibiotics
   5549..231     +  rep_origin     ori (across the origin): high-copy-number ColE1/pMB1/pBR322/pUC origin of replication
