[The description below was written by a language model from this plasmid's Addgene catalogue record and pLannotate feature annotations shown in this document.]
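Description:
FMR1-E17C-3xFLAG is a homology-directed repair donor plasmid for CRISPR-mediated knock-in of an epitope tag at the C-terminus of the endogenous human FMR1 gene. According to the record it was derived from an earlier OCT4 gene-targeting donor by swapping out the OCT4 homology arms and their inserts for FMR1 homology arms and a FLAG tag. The listed backbone size (8,012 bp) refers to that parent and is larger than the final 5,906 bp construct, consistent with a net removal of sequence.

The roughly 2 kb insert is only partly annotated. A fragment of the human FMR1 coding sequence runs almost directly into a 3xFLAG coding sequence (three tandem FLAG epitopes), and the name suggests this corresponds to the end of exon 17. The unannotated stretches on either side presumably make up the rest of the left and right homology arms, though the feature table does not delimit them. No mammalian promoter, reporter, mammalian-driven selection cassette, guide RNA or Cas9 is annotated. Although catalogued as mammalian expression/CRISPR, the plasmid appears to act purely as a repair template, to be supplied alongside a separately delivered nuclease, with tagged FMRP then expressed from the native locus.

The remainder is a cloning-vector backbone: a high-copy ColE1/pUC-type origin, an f1 origin, remnants of the lac promoter/operator and lacZα region, a T7 promoter, and both a neo (kanamycin) gene and AmpR, matching the dual ampicillin and kanamycin resistance listed. FLAG-tagging endogenous FMR1 allows detection or immunoprecipitation of the protein with anti-FLAG antibodies, in keeping with the associated study of FMR1-regulated networks in human neurodevelopment.
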