Addgene plasmid #157784: FMR1-E17C-3xFLAG
Purpose: donor plasmid for C-terminal FLAG tag fusion of human FMR1
Depositing lab: Xinyu Zhao. Depositing organization: University of Wisconsin, Madison. Publication: Identification of FMR1-regulated molecular networks in human neurodevelopment. Li M, Shin J, Risgaard RD, Parries MJ, Wang J, Chasman D, Liu S, Roy S, Bhattacharyya A, Zhao X. Genome Res. 2020 Mar;30(3):361-374. doi: 10.1101/gr.251405.119. Epub 2020 Mar 16. PubMed 32179589.
Backbone
  Vector backbone: Addgene #31938
  Backbone size w/o insert (bp): 8012
  Total vector size (bp): 5906
  Modifications to backbone: replacing OCT4 homology arms and inserts with FMR1 homology arms and FLAG
  Vector type: Mammalian Expression, CRISPR
Growth in bacteria
  Bacterial resistance: Ampicillin and Kanamycin, 100 & 50 μg/mL
  Growth temperature: 37°C
  Growth strain: DH5alpha
  Copy number: Unknown
Gene/Insert
  Gene/Insert name: FMR1-FLAG
  Species: H. sapiens (human)
  Insert size (bp): 2054
  Entrez Gene: FMR1 (a.k.a. FMRP, FRAXA, POF, POF1)
Terms and licenses: Academic/Nonprofit Terms; Industry Terms: Not Available to Industry
How to cite: FMR1-E17C-3xFLAG was a gift from Xinyu Zhao (Addgene plasmid # 157784 ; http://n2t.net/addgene:157784 ; RRID:Addgene_157784)
